>Addgene plasmid #126430 | pTBL510 CA sgRNA | addgene full sequence | sequence record 246027 | Addgene NGS Result
GACGTCGCTAGCTGTACAAAAAAGCAGGCTTTAAAGGAACCAATTCAGTCGACTGGATCCGGTACCAAGG
TCGGGCAGGAAGAGGGCCTATTTCCCATGATTCCTTCATATTTGCATATACGATACAAGGCTGTTAGAGA
GATAATTAGAATTAATTTGACTGTAAACACAAAGATATTAGTACAAAATACGTGACGTAGAAAGTAATAA
TTTCTTGGGTAGTTTGCAGTTTTAAAATTATGTTTTAAAATGGACTATCATATGCTTACCGTAACTTGAA
AGTATTTCGATTTCTTGGCTTTATATATCTTGTGGAAAGGACGAAACACCGACCGGAGGACAAAGTACAA
AGTTTTAGAGCTAGAAATAGCAAGTTAAAATAAGGCTAGTCCGTTATCAACTTGAAAAAGTGGCACCGAG
TCGGTGCTTTTTTTAAGCTTGGGCCGCTCGAGGTACCTCTCTACATATGACATGTGAGCAAAAGGCCAGC
AAAAGGCCAGGAACCGTAAAAAGGCCGCGTTGCTGGCGTTTTTCCATAGGCTCCGCCCCCCTGACGAGCA
TCACAAAAATCGACGCTCAAGTCAGAGGTGGCGAAACCCGACAGGACTATAAAGATACCAGGCGTTTCCC
CCTGGAAGCTCCCTCGTGCGCTCTCCTGTTCCGACCCTGCCGCTTACCGGATACCTGTCCGCCTTTCTCC
CTTCGGGAAGCGTGGCGCTTTCTCATAGCTCACGCTGTAGGTATCTCAGTTCGGTGTAGGTCGTTCGCTC
CAAGCTGGGCTGTGTGCACGAACCCCCCGTTCAGCCCGACCGCTGCGCCTTATCCGGTAACTATCGTCTT
GAGTCCAACCCGGTAAGACACGACTTATCGCCACTGGCAGCAGCCACTGGTAACAGGATTAGCAGAGCGA
GGTATGTAGGCGGTGCTACAGAGTTCTTGAAGTGGTGGCCTAACTACGGCTACACTAGAAGAACAGTATT
TGGTATCTGCGCTCTGCTGAAGCCAGTTACCTTCGGAAAAAGAGTTGGTAGCTCTTGATCCGGCAAACAA
ACCACCGCTGGTAGCGGTGGTTTTTTTGTTTGCAAGCAGCAGATTACGCGCAGAAAAAAAGGATCTCAAG
AAGATCCTTTGATCTTTTCTACGGGGTCTGACGCTCAGTGGAACGAAAACTCACGTTAAGGGATTTTGGT
CATGAGATTATCAAAAAGGATCTTCACCTAGATCCTTTTAAATTAAAAATGAAGTTTTAAATCAATCTAA
AGTATATATGAGTAAACTTGGTCTGACAGTTACCAATGCTTAATCAGTGAGGCACCTATCTCAGCGATCT
GTCTATTTCGTTCATCCATAGTTGCCTGACTCCCCGTCGTGTAGATAACTACGATACGGGAGGGCTTACC
ATCTGGCCCCAGTGCTGCAATGATACCGCGAGACCCACGCTCACCGGCTCCAGATTTATCAGCAATAAAC
CAGCCAGCCGGAAGGGCCGAGCGCAGAAGTGGTCCTGCAACTTTATCCGCCTCCATCCAGTCTATTAATT
GTTGCCGGGAAGCTAGAGTAAGTAGTTCGCCAGTTAATAGTTTGCGCAACGTTGTTGCCATTGCTACAGG
CATCGTGGTGTCACGCTCGTCGTTTGGTATGGCTTCATTCAGCTCCGGTTCCCAACGATCAAGGCGAGTT
ACATGATCCCCCATGTTGTGCAAAAAAGCGGTTAGCTCCTTCGGTCCTCCGATCGTTGTCAGAAGTAAGT
TGGCCGCAGTGTTATCACTCATGGTTATGGCAGCACTGCATAATTCTCTTACTGTCATGCCATCCGTAAG
ATGCTTTTCTGTGACTGGTGAGTACTCAACCAAGTCATTCTGAGAATAGTGTATGCGGCGACCGAGTTGC
TCTTGCCCGGCGTCAATACGGGATAATACCGCGCCACATAGCAGAACTTTAAAAGTGCTCATCATTGGAA
AACGTTCTTCGGGGCGAAAACTCTCAAGGATCTTACCGCTGTTGAGATCCAGTTCGATGTAACCCACTCG
TGCACCCAACTGATCTTCAGCATCTTTTACTTTCACCAGCGTTTCTGGGTGAGCAAAAACAGGAAGGCAA
AATGCCGCAAAAAAGGGAATAAGGGCGACACGGAAATGTTGAATACTCATACTCTTCCTTTTTCAATATT
ATTGAAGCATTTATCAGGGTTATTGTCTCATGAGCGGATACATATTTGAATGTATTTAGAAAAATAAACA
AATAGGGGTTCCGCGCACATTTCCCCGAAAAGTGCCACCT
Features (pLannotate 1.2.2; 6 found; start..end, strand, type, name):
     13..30      +  protein_bind   attB1 (fragment): mutant version of attB; recombination site for the Gateway® BP reaction BP Clonase™
     82..322     +  promoter       U6 promoter: RNA polymerase III promoter for human U6 snRNA
    352..427     +  misc_RNA       gRNA scaffold: guide RNA scaffold for the Streptococcus pyogenes CRISPR/Cas9 system
    531..1119    -  rep_origin     ori: high-copy-number ColE1/pMB1/pBR322/pUC origin of replication
   1290..2150    -  CDS            AmpR: β-lactamase; bla; confers resistance to ampicillin, carbenicillin, and related antibiotics
   2151..2255    -  promoter       AmpR promoter: bla
