[The description below was written by a language model from this plasmid's Addgene catalogue record and pLannotate feature annotations shown in this document.]
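Description:
pTBL510 CA sgRNA is a compact (about 2.3 kb) mammalian expression plasmid that delivers a single CRISPR guide RNA. It was built on pSQT1313, a guide RNA expression backbone, which was modified here so that only one sgRNA is expressed. Propagation in E. coli relies on a ColE1/pUC-type origin of replication and a β-lactamase (AmpR) gene driven by its own bla promoter, giving ampicillin selection. The catalogue entry lists the plasmid as low copy, whereas the sequence annotation identifies the origin as a high-copy type; the record does not resolve this difference. A short attB1 fragment is also annotated upstream of the expression cassette and is probably a backbone remnant, with no stated role. The plasmid carries no mammalian selection marker, reporter or nuclease gene.

The payload is a single RNA polymerase III transcription unit. A human U6 promoter drives a 21 bp spacer directed against a human genomic sequence, followed directly by the Streptococcus pyogenes Cas9 guide RNA scaffold. The spacer sits in the short gap between the annotated promoter and scaffold and was introduced by inverse PCR with in vivo recombination in E. coli. Its defining property is that the targeted protospacer has the dinucleotide CA at the Cas9 cut site. The exact genomic locus is not stated in the record.

Because no Cas9 is encoded, the nuclease must be supplied from a separate construct. The plasmid comes from work on lineage tracing and analog recording in mammalian cells by single-site DNA writing, where it directs cutting to a site with a defined CA sequence context at the break.
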