Addgene plasmid #126430: pTBL510 CA sgRNA
Purpose: To target a protospacer with CA at the cut site.
Depositing lab: Chang Liu. Depositing organization: University of California, Irvine. Publication: Lineage tracing and analog recording in mammalian cells by single-site DNA writing. Loveless TB, Grotts JH, Schechter MW, Forouzmand E, Carlson CK, Agahi BS, Liang G, Ficht M, Liu B, Xie X, Liu CC. Nat Chem Biol. 2021 Jun;17(6):739-747. doi: 10.1038/s41589-021-00769-8. Epub 2021 Mar 22. PubMed 33753928.
Backbone
  Vector backbone: pSQT1313
  Backbone manufacturer: Keith Joung
  Backbone size w/o insert (bp): 2259
  Total vector size (bp): 2280
  Modifications to backbone: The backbone was modified to express only one sgRNA.
  Vector type: Mammalian Expression
Growth in bacteria
  Bacterial resistance: Ampicillin, 100 μg/mL
  Growth temperature: 37°C
  Growth strain: DH5alpha
  Copy number: Low Copy
Gene/Insert
  Gene/Insert name: spacer against human genome with CA at cut site
  Species: H. sapiens (human)
  Insert size (bp): 21
  Promoter: human U6
  Cloning method: Unknown
  Sequencing primers: 5′ AGGGTTATTGTCTCATGAGCGG; 3′ CGGACAGGTATCCGGTAAGC
Resource information
  A portion of this plasmid was derived from a plasmid made by: Keith Joung; the backbone was created from pSQT1313, Addgene #53370.
Terms and licenses: Academic/Nonprofit Terms; Industry Terms: Not Available to Industry
Depositor comments: This construct was cloned by inverse PCR and in vivo recombination in E. coli strain SS320. Please visit https://doi.org/10.1101/639120 for bioRxiv preprint.
How to cite: pTBL510 CA sgRNA was a gift from Chang Liu (Addgene plasmid # 126430 ; http://n2t.net/addgene:126430 ; RRID:Addgene_126430)
